>Addgene plasmid #101914 | pEGFP SNAP23 | addgene full sequence | sequence record 194797 | Addgene NGS Result
CGTTACATAACTTACGGTAAATGGCCCGCCTGGCTGACCGCCCAACGACCCCCGCCCATTGACGTCAATA
ATGACGTATGTTCCCATAGTAACGCCAATAGGGACTTTCCATTGACGTCAATGGGTGGAGTATTTACGGT
AAACTGCCCACTTGGCAGTACATCAAGTGTATCATATGCCAAGTACGCCCCCTATTGACGTCAATGACGG
TAAATGGCCCGCCTGGCATTATGCCCAGTACATGACCTTATGGGACTTTCCTACTTGGCAGTACATCTAC
GTATTAGTCATCGCTATTACCATGGTGATGCGGTTTTGGCAGTACATCAATGGGCGTGGATAGCGGTTTG
ACTCACGGGGATTTCCAAGTCTCCACCCCATTGACGTCAATGGGAGTTTGTTTTGGCACCAAAATCAACG
GGACTTTCCAAAATGTCGTAACAACTCCGCCCCATTGACGCAAATGGGCGGTAGGCGTGTACGGTGGGAG
GTCTATATAAGCAGAGCTGGTTTAGTGAACCGTCAGATCCGCTAGCGCTACCGGTCGCCACCATGGTGAG
CAAGGGCGAGGAGCTGTTCACCGGGGTGGTGCCCATCCTGGTCGAGCTGGACGGCGACGTAAACGGCCAC
AAGTTCAGCGTGTCCGGCGAGGGCGAGGGCGATGCCACCTACGGCAAGCTGACCCTGAAGTTCATCTGCA
CCACCGGCAAGCTGCCCGTGCCCTGGCCCACCCTCGTGACCACCCTGACCTACGGCGTGCAGTGCTTCAG
CCGCTACCCCGACCACATGAAGCAGCACGACTTCTTCAAGTCCGCCATGCCCGAAGGCTACGTCCAGGAG
CGCACCATCTTCTTCAAGGACGACGGCAACTACAAGACCCGCGCCGAGGTGAAGTTCGAGGGCGACACCC
TGGTGAACCGCATCGAGCTGAAGGGCATCGACTTCAAGGAGGACGGCAACATCCTGGGGCACAAGCTGGA
GTACAACTACAACAGCCACAACGTCTATATCATGGCCGACAAGCAGAAGAACGGCATCAAGGTGAACTTC
AAGATCCGCCACAACATCGAGGACGGCAGCGTGCAGCTCGCCGACCACTACCAGCAGAACACCCCCATCG
GCGACGGCCCCGTGCTGCTGCCCGACAACCACTACCTGAGCACCCAGTCCGCCCTGAGCAAAGACCCCAA
CGAGAAGCGCGATCACATGGTCCTGCTGGAGTTCGTGACCGCCGCCGGGATCACTCTCGGCATGGACGAG
CTGTACAAGTACTCAGATCTCGAGCTCAAGCTTCGAATTCGGCTTATGGATAATCTGTCATCAGAAGAAA
TTCAACAGAGAGCTCACCAGATTACTGATGAGTCTCTGGAAAGTACGAGGAGAATCCTGGGTTTAGCCAT
TGAGTCTCAGGATGCAGGAATCAAGACCATCACTATGCTGGATGAACAAAAGGAACAACTAAACCGCATA
GAAGAAGGCTTGGACCAAATAAATAAGGACATGAGAGAGACAGAGAAGACTTTAACAGAACTCAACAAAT
GCTGTGGCCTTTGTGTCTGCCCATGTAATAGAACAAAGAACTTTGAGTCTGGCAAGGCTTATAAGACAAC
ATGGGGAGATGGTGGAGAAAACTCACCTTGCAATGTAGTATCTAAACAGCCAGGCCCGGTGACAAATGGT
CAGCTTCAGCAACCAACAACAGGAGCAGCCAGTGGTGGATACATTAAACGCATAACTAATGATGCCAGAG
AAGATGAAATGGAAGAGAACCTGACTCAAGTGGGCAGTATCCTGGGAAATCTAAAAGACATGGCCCTGAA
CATAGGCAATGAGATTGATGCTCAAAATCCACAAATAAAACGAATCACAGACAAGGCTGACACCAACAGA
GATCGTATTGATATTGCCAATGCCAGAGCAAAGAAACTCATTGACAGCTAAAAGCCGAATTCTGCAGTCG
ACGGTACCGCGGGCCCGGGATCCACCGGATCTAGATAACTGATCATAATCAGCCATACCACATTTGTAGA
GGTTTTACTTGCTTTAAAAAACCTCCCACACCTCCCCCTGAACCTGAAACATAAAATGAATGCAATTGTT
GTTGTTAACTTGTTTATTGCAGCTTATAATGGTTACAAATAAAGCAATAGCATCACAAATTTCACAAATA
AAGCATTTTTTTCACTGCATTCTAGTTGTGGTTTGTCCAAACTCATCAATGTATCTTAACGCGTAAATTG
TAAGCGTTAATATTTTGTTAAAATTCGCGTTAAATTTTTGTTAAATCAGCTCATTTTTTAACCAATAGGC
CGAAATCGGCAAAATCCCTTATAAATCAAAAGAATAGACCGAGATAGGGT
[37 nt withheld, positions 2361-2397]
AAAGAACGTGGACTCCAACGTCAAAGG
[49 nt withheld, positions 2425-2473]
T
[91 nt withheld, positions 2475-2565]
G
[124 nt withheld, positions 2567-2690]
CAGGTGGCACTTTTCGGGGAAATGTGCGCGGAACCCCTATTTGTTTATTTTTCTAAATACATTCAAATAT
GTATCCGCTCATGAGACAATAACCCTGATAAATGCTTCAATAATATTGAAAAAGGAAGAGTCCTGAGGCG
GAAAGAACCAGCTGTGGAATGTGTGTCAGTTAGGGTGTGGAAAGTCCCCAGGCTCCCCAGCAGGCAGAAG
TATGCAAAGCATGCATCTCAATTAGTCAGCAACCAGGTGTGGAAAGTCCCCAGGCTCCCCAGCAGGCAGA
AGTATGCAAAGCATGCATCTCAATTAGTCAGCAACCATAGTCCCGCCCCTAACTCCGCCCATCCCGCCCC
TAACTCCGCCCAGTTCCGCCCATTCTCCGCCCCATGGCTGACTAATTTTTTTTATTTATGCAGAGGCCGA
GGCCGCCTCGGCCTCTGAGCTATTCCAGAAGTAGTGAGGAGGCTTTTTTGGAGGCCTAGGCTTTTGCAAA
GATCGATCAAGAGACAGGATGAGGATCGTTTCGCATGATTGAACAAGATGGATTGCACGCAGGTTCTCCG
GCCGCTTGGGTGGAGAGGCTATTCGGCTATGACTGGGCACAACAGACAATCGGCTGCTCTGATGCCGCCG
TGTTCCGGCTGTCAGCGCAGGGGCGCCCGGTTCTTTTTGTCAAGACCGACCTGTCCGGTGCCCTGAATGA
ACTGCAAGACGAGGCAGCGCGGCTATCGTGGCTGGCCACGACGGGCGTTCCTTGCGCAGCTGTGCTCGAC
GTTGTCACTGAAGCGGGAAGGGACTGGCTGCTATTGGGCGAAGTGCCGGGGCAGGATCTCCTGTCATCTC
ACCTTGCTCCTGCCGAGAAAGTATCCATCATGGCTGATGCAATGCGGCGGCTGCATACGCTTGATCCGGC
TACCTGCCCATTCGACCACCAAGCGAAACATCGCATCGAGCGAGCACGTACTCGGATGGAAGCCGGTCTT
GTCGATCAGGATGATCTGGACGAAGAGCATCAGGGGCTCGCGCCAGCCGAACTGTTCGCCAGGCTCAAGG
CGAGCATGCCCGACGGCGAGGATCTCGTCGTGACCCATGGCGATGCCTGCTTGCCGAATATCATGGTGGA
AAATGGCCGCTTTTCTGGATTCATCGACTGTGGCCGGCTGGGTGTGGCGGACCGCTATCAGGACATAGCG
TTGGCTACCCGTGATATTGCTGAAGAGCTTGGCGGCGAATGGGCTGACCGCTTCCTCGTGCTTTACGGTA
TCGCCGCTCCCGATTCGCAGCGCATCGCCTTCTATCGCCTTCTTGACGAGTTCTTCTGAGCGGGACTCTG
GGGTTCGAAATGACCGACCAAGCGACGCCCAACCTGCCATCACGAGATTTCGATTCCACCGCCGCCTTCT
ATGAAAGGTTGGGCTTCGGAATCGTTTTCCGGGACGCCGGCTGGATGATCCTCCAGCGCGGGGATCTCAT
GCTGGAGTTCTTCGCCCACCCTAGGGGGAGGCTAACTGAAACACGGAAGGAGACAATACCGGAAGGAACC
CGCGCTATGACGGCAATAAAAAGACAGAATAAAACGCACGGTGTTGGGTCGTTTGTTCATAAACGCGGGG
TTCGGTCCCAGGGCTGGCACTCTGTCGATACCCCACCGAGACCCCATTGGGGCCAATACGCCCGCGTTTC
TTCCTTTTCCCCACCCCACCCCCCAAGTTCGGGTGAAGGCCCAGGGCTCGCAGCCAACGTCGGGGCGGCA
GGCCCTGCCATAGCCTCAGGTTACTCATATATACTTTAGATTGATTTAAAACTTCATTTTTAATTTAAAA
GGATCTAGGTGAAGATCCTTTTTGATAATCTCATGACCAAAATCCCTTAACGTGAGTTTTCGTTCCACTG
AGCGTCAGACCCCGTAGAAAAGATCAAAGGATCTTCTTGAGATCCTTTTTTTCTGCGCGTAATCTGCTGC
TTGCAAACAAAAAAACCACCGCTACCAGCGGTGGTTTGTTTGCCGGATCAAGAGCTACCAACTCTTTTTC
CGAAGGTAACTGGCTTCAGCAGAGCGCAGATACCAAATACTGTTCTTCTAGTGTAGCCGTAGTTAGGCCA
CCACTTCAAGAACTCTGTAGCACCGCCTACATACCTCGCTCTGCTAATCCTGTTACCAGTGGCTGCTGCC
AGTGGCGATAAGTCGTGTCTTACCGGGTTGGACTCAAGACGATAGTTACCGGATAAGGCGCAGCGGTCGG
GCTGAACGGGGGGTTCGTGCACACAGCCCAGCTTGGAGCGAACGACCTACACCGAACTGAGATACCTACA
GCGTGAGCTATGAGAAAGCGCCACGCTTCCCGAAGGGAGAAAGGCGGACAGGTATCCGGTAAGCGGCAGG
GTCGGAACAGGAGAGCGCACGAGGGAGCTTCCAGGGGGAAACGCCTGGTATCTTTATAGTCCTGTCGGGT
TTCGCCACCTCTGACTTGAGCGTCGATTTTTGTGATGCTCGTCAGGGGGGCGGAGCCTATGGAAAAACGC
CAGCAACGCGGCCTTTTTACGGTTCCTGGCCTTTTGCTGGCCTTTTGCTCACATGTTCTTTCCTGCGTTA
TCCCCTGATTCTGTGGATAACCGTATTACCGCCATGCATTAGTTATTAATAGTAATCAATTACGGGGTCA
TTAGTTCATAGCCCATATATGGAGTTCCG
Features (pLannotate 1.2.2; 17 found; start..end, strand, type, name):
      1..304     +  enhancer       CMV enhancer: human cytomegalovirus immediate early enhancer
    305..508     +  promoter       CMV promoter: human cytomegalovirus (CMV) immediate early promoter
    553..1269    +  CDS            EGFP: EGFP is a basic (constitutively fluorescent) green fluorescent protein published in 1996, derived from Aequorea victoria. It is reported to be a rapidly-maturing weak dimer with moderate acid sensitivity.
   1271..1300    +  misc_feature   MCS (fragment): multiple cloning site
   1306..1938    +  CDS            SNAP23: SNP23_HUMAN - Experimental evidence at protein level: Swiss-Prot protein existence level 1. Essential component of the high affinity receptor for the general membrane fusion machinery and an important regulator of transport vesicle docking and fusion. From Homo sapiens (Human).
   1946..1983    +  misc_feature   MCS (fragment): multiple cloning site
   2000..2084    +  CDS            large T antigen (fragment): large T antigen from SV40 (simian virus 40)
   2107..2228    +  polyA_signal   SV40 poly(A) signal: SV40 polyadenylation signal
   2262..2690    -  rep_origin     f1 ori (sequence partly withheld): f1 bacteriophage origin of replication; arrow indicates direction of (+) strand synthesis
   2717..2821    +  promoter       AmpR promoter: bla
   2823..3180    +  promoter       SV40 promoter: SV40 enhancer and early promoter
   3215..4009    +  CDS            NeoR/KanR: aminoglycoside phosphotransferase from Tn5; aph(3')-II (or nptII); confers resistance to neomycin, kanamycin, and G418 (Geneticin®)
   4030..4182    +  CDS            ble (fragment): BLE_KLEPN - Experimental evidence at protein level: Swiss-Prot protein existence level 1. Binding protein with a strong affinity to the bleomycin family of antibiotics. Binds to CL990; an antimitotic-antibiotic compound. From Klebsiella pneumoniae.
   4241..4288    +  polyA_signal   HSV TK poly(A) signal: herpes simplex virus thymidine kinase polyadenylation signal (Cole and Stacy, 1985)
   4379..4395    -  polyA_signal   bGH poly(A) signal (fragment): bovine growth hormone polyadenylation signal
   4617..5205    +  rep_origin     ori: high-copy-number ColE1/pMB1/pBR322/pUC origin of replication
   5320..5379    +  enhancer       CMV enhancer (fragment): human cytomegalovirus immediate early enhancer
