[The description below was written by a language model from this plasmid's Addgene catalogue record and pLannotate feature annotations shown in this document.]
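Description:
pEGFP SNAP23 is a mammalian expression plasmid built on the pEGFP-C3 backbone that produces human SNAP23 (synaptosome associated protein 23) fused at its N terminus to EGFP. The human cytomegalovirus immediate early enhancer and promoter drive a single open reading frame in which the EGFP coding sequence is followed by a short remnant of the multiple cloning site and then the roughly 636 bp SNAP23 coding sequence. An SV40 polyadenylation signal downstream terminates the transcript. SNAP23 is a Q-SNARE that forms part of the general membrane fusion machinery and regulates docking and fusion of transport vesicles, so the fluorescent fusion lets the protein be followed in live or fixed cells. The cloning method is not recorded.

The plasmid is propagated in E. coli through a high-copy ColE1/pUC-type origin, although the catalogue lists copy number as unknown. It also carries an f1 phage origin, which permits production of single-stranded DNA. A single Tn5 aminoglycoside phosphotransferase gene (NeoR/KanR) serves both hosts. A bacterial bla-type promoter expresses it for kanamycin selection in bacteria, while the adjacent SV40 enhancer/early promoter, paired with an HSV TK polyadenylation signal, expresses it for G418 selection of stably transfected mammalian cells. The small large T antigen, ble and bGH poly(A) fragments in the annotation are most likely backbone remnants or chance matches rather than functional elements. The sequenced record is 5,379 nt, slightly longer than the 5,336 bp catalogue size. The stated purpose is expression of SNAP23 in mammalian cells, and the associated publication concerns SNARE-dependent trafficking of vesicle-associated membrane proteins.
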