Addgene plasmid #101914: pEGFP SNAP23
Purpose: Expresses SNAP23 in mammalian cells
Depositing lab: Thierry Galli. Depositing organization: Delegation INSERM Paris 7. Publication: The Q-soluble N-Ethylmaleimide-sensitive Factor Attachment Protein Receptor (Q-SNARE) SNAP-47 Regulates Trafficking of Selected Vesicle-associated Membrane Proteins (VAMPs). Kuster A, Nola S, Dingli F, Vacca B, Gauchy C, Beaujouan JC, Nunez M, Moncion T, Loew D, Formstecher E, Galli T, Proux-Gillardeaux V. J Biol Chem. 2015 Nov 20;290(47):28056-69. doi: 10.1074/jbc.M115.666362. Epub 2015 Sep 10. PubMed 26359495.
Backbone
  Vector backbone: pEGFP C3
  Backbone manufacturer: CLONETECH
  Backbone size w/o insert (bp): 4700
  Total vector size (bp): 5336
  Vector type: Mammalian Expression
  Selectable markers: Neomycin (select with G418)
Growth in bacteria
  Bacterial resistance: Kanamycin, 50 μg/mL
  Growth temperature: 37°C
  Growth strain: DH5alpha
  Copy number: Unknown
Gene/Insert
  Gene/Insert name: SNAP 23 (alt name: synaptosome associated protein 23)
  Species: H. sapiens (human)
  Insert size (bp): 636
  GenBank ID: 8773
  Entrez Gene: SNAP23 (a.k.a. HsT17016, SNAP-23, SNAP23A, SNAP23B)
  Promoter: CMV
  Tag / fusion protein: GFP (N terminal on backbone)
  Cloning method: Unknown
  Sequencing primers: 5′ EGFP-C; 3′ EGFP-N
Terms and licenses: Academic/Nonprofit Terms; Industry Terms: Not Available to Industry
How to cite: pEGFP SNAP23 was a gift from Thierry Galli (Addgene plasmid # 101914 ; http://n2t.net/addgene:101914 ; RRID:Addgene_101914)
